>Addgene plasmid #160451 | pEG BacMam | addgene full sequence | sequence record 319250 | Addgene NGS Result
TGGTGATGCGGTTTTGGCAGTACACCAATGGGCGTGGATAGCGGTTTGACTCACGGGGATTTCCAAGTCT
CCACCCCATTGACGTCAATGGGAGTTTGTTTTGGCACCAAAATCAACGGGACTTTCCAAAATGTCGTAAT
AACCCCGCCCCGTTGACGCAAATGGGCGGTAGGCGTGTACGGTGGGAGGTCTATATAAGCAGAGCTCGTT
TAGTGAACCGTCAGATCACTAGAAGCTTTATTGCGGTAGTTTATCACAGTTAAATTGCTAACGCAGTCAG
TGCTTCTGACACAACAGTCTCGAACTTAAGCTGCAGAAGTTGGTCGTGAGGCACTGGGCAGGTAAGTATC
AAGGTTACAAGACAGGTTTAAGGAGACCAATAGAAACTGGGCTTGTCGAGACAGAGAAGACTCTTGCGTT
TCTGATAGGCACCTATTGGTCTTACTGACATCCACTTTGCCTTTCTCTCCACAGGTGTCCACTCCCAGTT
CAATTACAGCTCTTAAGGGATCCCGGTCCGAAGCGCGCGGAATTCAAAGGCCTACGTCGACGAGCTCACT
AGTCGCGGCCGCTTTCGAATCTAGAGCCTGCAGTCTCGACAAGCTTAATCAACCTCTGGATTACAAAATT
TGTGAAAGATTGACTGGTATTCTTAACTATGTTGCTCCTTTTACGCTATGTGGATACGCTGCTTTAATGC
CTTTGTATCATGCTATTGCTTCCCGTATGGCTTTCATTTTCTCCTCCTTGTATAAATCCTGGTTGCTGTC
TCTTTATGAGGAGTTGTGGCCCGTTGTCAGGCAACGTGGCGTGGTGTGCACTGTGTTTGCTGACGCAACC
CCCACTGGTTGGGGCATTGCCACCACCTGTCAGCTCCTTTCCGGGACTTTCGCTTTCCCCCTCCCTATTG
CCACGGCGGAACTCATCGCCGCCTGCCTTGCCCGCTGCTGGACAGGGGCTCGGCTGTTGGGCACTGACAA
TTCCGTGGTGTTGTCGGGGAAGCTGACGTCCTTTCCATGGCTGCTCGCCTGTGTTGCCACCTGGATTCTG
CGCGGGACGTCCTTCTGCTACGTCCCTTCGGCCCTCAATCCAGCGGACCTTCCTTCCCGCGGCCTGCTGC
CGGCTCTGCGGCCTCTTCCGCGTCTTCGCCTTCGCCCTCAGACGAGTCGGATCTCCCTTTGGGCCGCCTC
CCCGCCTGAAGCTTGTCGAGAAGTACTAGAGGATCATAATCAGCCATACCACATTTGTAGAGGTTTTACT
TGCTTTAAAAAACCTCCCACACCTCCCCCTGAACCTGAAACATAAAATGAATGCAATTGTTGTTGTTAAC
TTGTTTATTGCAGCTTATAATGGTTACAAATAAAGCAATAGCATCACAAATTTCACAAATAAAGCATTTT
TTTCACTGCATTCTAGTTGTGGTTTGTCCAAACTCATCAATGTATCTTATCATGTCTGGATCTGATCACT
GCTTGAGCCTAGGAGATCCGAACCAGATAAGTGAAATCTAGTTCCAAACTATTTTGTCATTTTTAATTTT
CGTATTAGCTTACGACGCTACACCCAGTTCCCATCTATTTTGTCACTCTTCCCTAAATAATCCTTAAAAA
CTCCATTTCCACCCCTCCCAGTTCCCAACTATTTTGTCCGCCCACAGCGGGGCATTTTTCTTCCTGTTAT
GTTTTTAATCAAACATCCTGCCAACTCCATGTGACAAACCGTCATCTTCGGCTACTTTTTCTCTGTCACA
GAATGAAAATTTTTCTGTCATCTCTTCGTTATTAATGTTTGTAATTGACTGAATATCAACGCTTATTTGC
AGCCTGAATGGCGAATGGG
[124 nt withheld, positions 1840-1963]
C
[91 nt withheld, positions 1965-2055]
A
[49 nt withheld, positions 2057-2105]
CCTTTGACGTTGGAGTCCACGTTCTT
[37 nt withheld, positions 2132-2168]
ACCCTATCTCGGTCTATTCTTTTGATTTATAAGGGATTTTGCCGATTTCGGCCTATTGGTTAAAAAATGA
GCTGATTTAACAAAAATTTAACGCGAATTTTAACAAAATATTAACGCTTACAATTTAGGTGGCACTTTTC
GGGGAAATGTGCGCGGAACCCCTATTTGTTTATTTTTCTAAATACATTCAAATATGTATCCGCTCATGAG
ACAATAACCCTGATAAATGCTTCAATAATATTGAAAAAGGAAGAGTATGAGTATTCAACATTTCCGTGTC
GCCCTTATTCCCTTTTTTGCGGCATTTTGCCTTCCTGTTTTTGCTCACCCAGAAACGCTGGTGAAAGTAA
AAGATGCTGAAGATCAGTTGGGTGCACGAGTGGGTTACATCGAACTGGATCTCAACAGCGGTAAGATCCT
TGAGAGTTTTCGCCCCGAAGAACGTTTTCCAATGATGAGCACTTTTAAAGTTCTGCTATGTGGCGCGGTA
TTATCCCGTATTGACGCCGGGCAAGAGCAACTCGGTCGCCGCATACACTATTCTCAGAATGACTTGGTTG
AGTACTCACCAGTCACAGAAAAGCATCTTACGGATGGCATGACAGTAAGAGAATTATGCAGTGCTGCCAT
AACCATGAGTGATAACACTGCGGCCAACTTACTTCTGACAACGATCGGAGGACCGAAGGAGCTAACCGCT
TTTTTGCACAACATGGGGGATCATGTAACTCGCCTTGATCGTTGGGAACCGGAGCTGAATGAAGCCATAC
CAAACGACGAGCGTGACACCACGATGCCTGTAGCAATGGCAACAACGTTGCGCAAACTATTAACTGGCGA
ACTACTTACTCTAGCTTCCCGGCAACAATTAATAGACTGGATGGAGGCGGATAAAGTTGCAGGACCACTT
CTGCGCTCGGCCCTTCCGGCTGGCTGGTTTATTGCTGATAAATCTGGAGCCGGTGAGCGTGGGTCTCGCG
GTATCATTGCAGCACTGGGGCCAGATGGTAAGCCCTCCCGTATCGTAGTTATCTACACGACGGGGAGTCA
GGCAACTATGGATGAACGAAATAGACAGATCGCTGAGATAGGTGCCTCACTGATTAAGCATTGGTAACTG
TCAGACCAAGTTTACTCATATATACTTTAGATTGATTTAAAACTTCATTTTTAATTTAAAAGGATCTAGG
TGAAGATCCTTTTTGATAATCTCATGACCAAAATCCCTTAACGTGAGTTTTCGTTCCACTGAGCGTCAGA
CCCCGTAGAAAAGATCAAAGGATCTTCTTGAGATCCTTTTTTTCTGCGCGTAATCTGCTGCTTGCAAACA
AAAAAACCACCGCTACCAGCGGTGGTTTGTTTGCCGGATCAAGAGCTACCAACTCTTTTTCCGAAGGTAA
CTGGCTTCAGCAGAGCGCAGATACCAAATACTGTTCTTCTAGTGTAGCCGTAGTTAGGCCACCACTTCAA
GAACTCTGTAGCACCGCCTACATACCTCGCTCTGCTAATCCTGTTACCAGTGGCTGCTGCCAGTGGCGAT
AAGTCGTGTCTTACCGGGTTGGACTCAAGACGATAGTTACCGGATAAGGCGCAGCGGTCGGGCTGAACGG
GGGGTTCGTGCACACAGCCCAGCTTGGAGCGAACGACCTACACCGAACTGAGATACCTACAGCGTGAGCT
ATGAGAAAGCGCCACGCTTCCCGAAGGGAGAAAGGCGGACAGGTATCCGGTAAGCGGCAGGGTCGGAACA
GGAGAGCGCACGAGGGAGCTTCCAGGGGGAAACGCCTGGTATCTTTATAGTCCTGTCGGGTTTCGCCACC
TCTGACTTGAGCGTCGATTTTTGTGATGCTCGTCAGGGGGGCGGAGCCTATGGAAAAACGCCAGCAACGC
GGCCTTTTTACGGTTCCTGGCCTTTTGCTGGCCTTTTGCTCACATGTTCTTTCCTGCGTTATCCCCTGAT
TCTGTGGATAACCGTATTACCGCCTTTGAGTGAGCTGATACCGCTCGCCGCAGCCGAACGACCGAGCGCA
GCGAGTCAGTGAGCGAGGAAGCGGAAGAGCGCCTGATGCGGTATTTTCTCCTTACGCATCTGTGCGGTAT
TTCACACCGCATAGACCAGCCGCGTAACCTGGCAAAATCGGTTACGGTTGAGTAATAAATGGATGCCCTG
CGTAAGCGGGTGTGGGCGGACAATAAAGTCTTAAACTGAACAAAATAGATCTAAACTATGACAATAAAGT
CTTAAACTAGACAGAATAGTTGTAAACTGAAATCAGTCCAGTTATGCTGTGAAAAAGCATACTGGACTTT
TGTTATGGCTAAAGCAAACTCTTCATTTTCTGAAGTGCAAATTGCCCGTCGTATTAAAGAGGGGCGTGGC
CAAGGGCATGGTAAAGACTATATTCGCGGCGTTGTGACAATTTACCGAACAACTCCGCGGCCGGGAAGCC
GATCTCGGCTTGAACGAATTGTTAGGTGGCGGTACTTGGGTCGATATCAAAGTGCATCACTTCTTCCCGT
ATGCCCAACTTTGTATAGAGAGCCACTGCGGGATCGTCACCGTAATCTGCTTGCACGTAGATCACATAAG
CACCAAGCGCGTTGGCCTCATGCTTGAGGAGATTGATGAGCGCGGTGGCAATGCCCTGCCTCCGGTGCTC
GCCGGAGACTGCGAGATCATAGATATAGATCTCACTACGCGGCTGCTCAAACTTGGGCAGAACGTAAGCC
GCGAGAGCGCCAACAACCGCTTCTTGGTCGAAGGCAGCAAGCGCGATGAATGTCTTACTACGGAGCAAGT
TCCCGAGGTAATCGGAGTCCGGCTGATGTTGGGAGTAGGTGGCTACGTCTCCGAACTCACGACCGAAAAG
ATCAAGAGCAGCCCGCATGGATTTGACTTGGTCAGGGCCGAGCCTACATGTGCGAATGATGCCCATACTT
GAGCCACCTAACTTTGTTTTAGGGCGACTGCCCTGCTGCGTAACATCGTTGCTGCTGCGTAACATCGTTG
CTGCTCCATAACATCAAACATCGACCCACGGCGTAACGCGCTTGCTGCTTGGATGCCCGAGGCATAGACT
GTACAAAAAAACAGTCATAACAAGCCATGAAAACCGCCACTGCGCCGTTACCACCGCTGCGTTCGGTCAA
GGTTCTGGACCAGTTGCGTGATCGCATACGCTACTTGCATTACAGTTTACGAACCGAACAGGCTTATGTC
AACTGGGTTCGTGCCTTCATCCGTTTCCACGGTGTGCGTCACCCGGCAACCTTGGGCAGCAGCGAAGTCG
AGGCATTTCTGTCCTGGCTGGCGAACGAGCGCAAGGTTTCGGTCTCCACGCATCGTCAGGCATTGGCGGC
CTTGCTGTTCTTCTACGGCAAGGTGCTGTGCACGGATCTGCCCTTGCTTCAGGAGATCGGTAGACCTCGG
CCGTCGCGGCGCTTGCCGGTGGTGCTGACCCCGGATGAAGTGGTTCGCATCCTCGGTTTTCTGGAAGGCG
AGCATCGTTTGTTCGCCCAGGACTCTAGCTATAGTTCTAGTGGTTGGCTACAGCTTTGTTTAAACAAAGC
TGGCTATGGCAGGGCTTGCCGCCCCGACGTTGGCTGCGAGCCCTGGGCCTTCACCCGAACTTGGGGGTTG
GGGTGGGGAAAAGGAAGAAACGCGGGCGTATTGGTCCCAATGGGGTCTCGGTGGGGTATCGACAGAGTGC
CAGCCCTGGGACCGAACCCCGCGTTTATGAACAAACGACCCAACACCCGTGCGTTTTATTCTGTCTTTTT
ATTGCCGTCATAGCGCGGGTTCCTTCCGGTATTGTCTCCTTCCGTGTTTCAGTTAGCCTCCCCCATCTCC
CGGTACCGCATGCTATGCATCAGCTGCTAGCACCATGGCTCGAGATCCCGGGTGATCAAGTCTTCGTCGA
GTGATTGTAAATAAAATGTAATTTACAGTATAGTATTTTAATTAATATACAAATGATTTGATAATAATTC
TTATTTAACTATAATATATTGTGTTGGGTTGAATTAAAGGTCCGTATACTAGTATCGATTCGCGACCTAC
TCCGGAATATTAATAGATCATGGAGATAATTAAAATGATAACCATCTCGCAAATAAATAAGTATTTTACT
GTTTTCGTAACAGTTTTGTAATAAAAAAACCTATAAATATTCCGGATTATTCATACCGTCCCACCATCGG
GCGCGGATCCTCAATATTGGCCATTAGCCATATTATTCATTGGTTATATAGCATAAATCAATATTGGCTA
TTGGCCATTGCATACGTTGTATCTATATCATAATATGTACATTTATATTGGCTCATGTCCAATATGACCG
CCATGTTGGCATTGATTATTGACTAGTTATTAATAGTAATCAATTACGGGGTCATTAGTTCATAGCCCAT
ATATGGAGTTCCGCGTTACATAACTTACGGTAAATGGCCCGCCTGGCTGACCGCCCAACGACCCCCGCCC
ATTGACGTCAATAATGACGTATGTTCCCATAGTAACGCCAATAGGGACTTTCCATTGACGTCAATGGGTG
GAGTATTTACGGTAAACTGCCCACTTGGCAGTACATCAAGTGTATCATATGCCAAGTCCGCCCCCTATTG
ACGTCAATGACGGTAAATGGCCCGCCTGGCATTATGCCCAGTACATGACCTTACGGGACTTTCCTACTTG
GCAGTACATCTACGTATTAGTCATCGCTATTACCA
Features (pLannotate 1.2.2; 20 found; start..end, strand, type, name):
      4..203     +  promoter       CMV promoter: human cytomegalovirus (CMV) immediate early promoter
    342..474     +  intron         chimeric intron: chimera between introns from human β-globin and immunoglobulin heavy chain genes
    607..1195    +  misc_feature   WPRE: woodchuck hepatitis virus posttranscriptional regulatory element
   1222..1305    +  CDS            large T antigen (fragment): large T antigen from SV40 (simian virus 40)
   1328..1462    +  polyA_signal   SV40 poly(A) signal: SV40 polyadenylation signal
   1491..1656    -  mobile_element Tn7L: mini-Tn7 element (left end of the Tn7 transposon) Tn7
   1819..1835    +  CDS            lacZα (fragment): LacZα fragment of β-galactosidase; lacZ fragment
   1840..2294    +  rep_origin     f1 ori (sequence partly withheld): f1 bacteriophage origin of replication; arrow indicates direction of (+) strand synthesis
   2320..2424    +  promoter       AmpR promoter: bla
   2425..3285    +  CDS            AmpR: β-lactamase; bla; confers resistance to ampicillin, carbenicillin, and related antibiotics
   3456..4044    +  rep_origin     ori: high-copy-number ColE1/pMB1/pBR322/pUC origin of replication
   4230..4281    -  misc_feature   bom (fragment): basis of mobility region from pBR322
   4349..4573    -  mobile_element Tn7R: mini-Tn7 element (right end of the Tn7 transposon) Tn7
   4640..5173    -  CDS            GmR: gentamycin acetyltransferase; aacC1; confers resistance to gentamycin
   5362..5390    -  promoter       Pc promoter: intI1 (promoter lies within the coding sequence); class 1 integron promoter
   5368..5715    -  CDS            YPR2_ECOLX (fragment): Protein predicted: Swiss-Prot protein existence level 4. From Escherichia coli.
   5907..5955    -  polyA_signal   HSV TK poly(A) signal: herpes simplex virus thymidine kinase polyadenylation signal (Cole and Stacy, 1985)
   6091..6200    -  promoter       p10 promoter: baculovirus promoter for expression in insect cells
   6245..6336    +  promoter       polyhedrin promoter: polh from Autographa californica; promoter for the baculovirus polyhedrin gene
   6518..2       +  enhancer       CMV enhancer (across the origin): human cytomegalovirus immediate early enhancer
