[The description below was written by a language model from this plasmid's Addgene catalogue record and pLannotate feature annotations shown in this document.]
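Description:
pEG BacMam is an empty-backbone BacMam transfer vector built on the pFBDM baculovirus donor plasmid and classed as a mammalian expression vector. It is designed so that a single construct can be used both for small-scale screening assays in mammalian cells and for generating recombinant baculovirus that delivers the gene of interest to mammalian cells for robust protein production. No insert is present. In E. coli it replicates from a high-copy ColE1/pUC-type origin and is selected with ampicillin through the AmpR (β-lactamase) gene. An f1 origin is also annotated.

The expression cassette consists of the CMV enhancer and immediate early promoter, followed by a chimeric β-globin/immunoglobulin intron that promotes efficient splicing and mRNA processing. Next comes a gap where the target gene would presumably be cloned, although the record does not annotate a cloning site. A WPRE element that improves mRNA processing, stability and export follows, and an SV40 polyadenylation signal ends the cassette. According to the record, these elements were chemically synthesized from parts of the earlier BacMam vector pVLAD.

The cassette sits between the Tn7L and Tn7R ends together with a gentamicin resistance gene driven by the Pc promoter. This forms a mini-Tn7 element that can be transposed into a baculovirus bacmid, with gentamicin marking the transposed segment. Also within this element are the divergent p10 and polyhedrin insect-cell promoters and an HSV TK poly(A) signal retained from pFBDM. The polyhedrin promoter lies just upstream of the CMV enhancer. The associated publication concerns screening and large-scale expression of membrane proteins in mammalian cells for structural studies.
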