Addgene plasmid #160451: pEG BacMam
Purpose: (Empty Backbone) vector optimized for use in screening assays, as well as for efficient production of baculovirus and robust expression of the target protein
Depositing lab: Eric Gouaux. Depositing organization: Oregon Health & Science University. Publication: Screening and large-scale expression of membrane proteins in mammalian cells for structural studies. Goehring A, Lee CH, Wang KH, Michel JC, Claxton DP, Baconguis I, Althoff T, Fischer S, Garcia KC, Gouaux E. Nat Protoc. 2014 Nov;9(11):2574-85. doi: 10.1038/nprot.2014.173. Epub 2014 Oct 9. PubMed 25299155.
Backbone
  Vector backbone: pFBDM
  Backbone manufacturer: https://www.nature.com/articles/nbt1036
  Modifications to backbone: We chemically synthesized genetic elements derived from the previously described BacMam vector pVLAD (Dukkipati, A., Park, H.H., Waghray, D., Fischer, S. & Garcia, K.C. BacMam system for high-level expression of recombinant soluble and membrane glycoproteins for structural studies. Protein Expr. Purif. 62, 160–170 (2008)); a CMV promoter and synthetic intron for efficient RNA splicing and mRNA processing, and a WPRE motif for efficient mRNA processing, stability and export.
  Vector type: Mammalian Expression
  Promoter: CMV
Growth in bacteria
  Bacterial resistance: Ampicillin, 100 μg/mL
  Growth temperature: 37°C
  Growth strain: DH5alpha
  Copy number: High Copy
Terms and licenses: Academic/Nonprofit Terms; Industry Terms: Not Available to Industry
How to cite: pEG BacMam was a gift from Eric Gouaux (Addgene plasmid # 160451 ; http://n2t.net/addgene:160451 ; RRID:Addgene_160451)
